Addgene plasmid #222308: Str-KDEL_SBP-EGFP-PLAP
Purpose: Synchronize the trafficking of PLAP from the ER.
Depositing lab: Franck Perez. Depositing organization: Institut Curie. Publication: RAB6 and microtubules restrict protein secretion to focal adhesions. Fourriere L, Kasri A, Gareil N, Bardin S, Bousquet H, Pereira D, Perez F, Goud B, Boncompain G, Miserey-Lenkei S. J Cell Biol. 2019 Jul 1;218(7):2215-2231. doi: 10.1083/jcb.201805002. Epub 2019 May 29. PubMed 31142554.
Backbone
  Vector backbone: pIRES-neo3
  Vector type: Mammalian Expression
Growth in bacteria
  Bacterial resistance: Ampicillin, 100 μg/mL
  Growth temperature: 37°C
  Growth strain: DH5alpha
  Copy number: High Copy
Gene/Insert
  Gene/Insert name: Streptavidin-KDEL and PLAP fused to SBP-EGFP (alt names: ALPP; PLAP)
  Species: H. sapiens (human)
  Mutation: signal peptide removed
  Entrez Gene: ALPP (a.k.a. ALP, ALPI, IAP, PALP, PLAP, PLAP-1)
  Promoter: CMV
  Cloning method: Restriction Enzyme; 5′ cloning site Unknown (unknown if destroyed)
Terms and licenses: Academic/Nonprofit Terms; Industry Terms: Not Available to Industry
How to cite: Str-KDEL_SBP-EGFP-PLAP was a gift from Franck Perez (Addgene plasmid # 222308 ; http://n2t.net/addgene:222308 ; RRID:Addgene_222308)
