[The description below was written by a language model from this plasmid's Addgene catalogue record and pLannotate feature annotations shown in this document.]
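Description:
Str-KDEL_SBP-EGFP-PLAP is a bicistronic mammalian expression plasmid built on the pIRES-neo3 backbone. It is designed to hold human placental alkaline phosphatase (PLAP, gene ALPP) in the endoplasmic reticulum and then release it synchronously into the secretory pathway. It is propagated in E. coli through a high-copy ColE1/pUC-type origin with ampicillin selection (AmpR). No neomycin resistance cassette appears in the feature table, which suggests that the position downstream of the IRES, normally occupied by the selection marker in this backbone, now carries the reporter. The annotation therefore shows no mammalian selection marker.

A single CMV enhancer/promoter drives one transcript encoding two proteins. The first cistron is the "hook": a core streptavidin coding sequence preceded by a short fragment annotated as STIM1, probably serving as a signal sequence, and carrying the KDEL ER-retention motif named in the record. A chimeric intron and an EMCV IRES follow and allow translation of the second cistron, the "reporter". The reporter begins with an IL-2 signal sequence, which replaces the native PLAP signal peptide that the record notes as removed. Next comes the streptavidin-binding peptide (SBP), which is named in the record but not annotated and presumably lies in the gap before EGFP. EGFP and the PLAP coding region, annotated as SEAP, complete the fusion. SV40 polyadenylation signals terminate the transcript.

This layout matches the retention-using-selective-hooks approach. SBP on the reporter binds the ER-resident streptavidin hook and traps the GPI-anchored cargo. Adding biotin competes for streptavidin and frees the fluorescent cargo as a synchronized wave that can be followed by live imaging.
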