Features (pLannotate 1.2.2; 22 found; start..end, strand, type, name):
     28..80      -  misc_feature   bom (fragment): basis of mobility region from pBR322
    235..614     +  enhancer       CMV enhancer: human cytomegalovirus immediate early enhancer
    615..818     +  promoter       CMV promoter: human cytomegalovirus (CMV) immediate early promoter
    814..847     +  LTR            5' LTR (truncated) (fragment): truncated 5' long terminal repeat (LTR) from HIV-1
    863..881     +  promoter       T7 promoter: promoter for bacteriophage T7 RNA polymerase
    954..1067    +  CDS            STIM1 (fragment): STIM1_HUMAN - Also known as GOK From Homo sapiens (Human).
   1053..1553    +  CDS            SAV_STRAV (fragment): Experimental evidence at protein level: Swiss-Prot protein existence level 1. The biological function of streptavidin is not known. Forms a strong non-covalent specific complex with biotin (one molecule of biotin per subunit of streptavidin). From Streptomyces avidinii.
   1646..1875    +  intron         chimeric intron: chimera between introns from adenovirus and immunoglobulin heavy chain genes
   2058..2520    +  misc_feature   IRES: internal ribosome entry site (IRES) of the encephalomyocarditis virus (EMCV)
   2547..2605    +  sig_peptide    IL-2 signal sequence: human interleukin-2 signal sequence
   2727..3440    +  CDS            EGFP: EGFP is a basic (constitutively fluorescent) green fluorescent protein published in 1996, derived from Aequorea victoria. It is reported to be a rapidly-maturing weak dimer with moderate acid sensitivity.
   3450..4901    +  CDS            SEAP: secreted alkaline phosphatase from human placenta The natural enzyme has a C-terminal transmembrane sequence that is replaced by a GPI anchor.
   5011..5095    +  CDS            large T antigen (fragment): large T antigen from SV40 (simian virus 40)
   5118..5239    +  polyA_signal   SV40 poly(A) signal: SV40 polyadenylation signal
   5250..5301    +  polyA_signal   SV40 poly(A) signal (fragment): SV40 polyadenylation signal
   5365..5381    -  protein_bind   lac operator: The lac repressor binds to the lac operator to inhibit transcription in E. coli. This inhibition can be relieved by adding lactose or isopropyl-β-D-thiogalactopyranoside (IPTG). lac repressor encoded by lacI
   5389..5419    -  promoter       lac promoter: promoter for the E. coli lac operon
   5434..5455    -  protein_bind   CAP binding site: CAP binding activates transcription in the presence of cAMP. E. coli catabolite activator protein
   5468..5560    -  CDS            lacI (fragment): lac repressor; lacI; The lac repressor binds to the lac operator to inhibit transcription in E. coli. This inhibition can be relieved by adding lactose or isopropyl-β-D-thiogalactopyranoside (IPTG).
   5743..6331    -  rep_origin     ori: high-copy-number ColE1/pMB1/pBR322/pUC origin of replication
   6502..7362    -  CDS            AmpR: β-lactamase; bla; confers resistance to ampicillin, carbenicillin, and related antibiotics
   7363..7467    -  promoter       AmpR promoter: bla
>Addgene plasmid #222308 | Str-KDEL_SBP-EGFP-PLAP | addgene full sequence | sequence record 439258 | Addgene NGS Result
GACGGATCGGGAGATCTCCCGATCCCCTATGGTGCACTCTCAGTACAATCTGCTCTGATGCCGCATAGTT
AAGCCAGTATCTGCTCCCTGCTTGTGTGTTGGAGGTCGCTGAGTAGTGCGCGAGCAAAATTTAAGCTACA
ACAAGGCAAGGCTTGACCGACAATTGCATGAAGAATCTGCTTAGGGTTAGGCGTTTTGCGCTGCTTCGCG
ATGTACGGGCCAGATATACGCGTTGACATTGATTATTGACTAGTTATTAATAGTAATCAATTACGGGGTC
ATTAGTTCATAGCCCATATATGGAGTTCCGCGTTACATAACTTACGGTAAATGGCCCGCCTGGCTGACCG
CCCAACGACCCCCGCCCATTGACGTCAATAATGACGTATGTTCCCATAGTAACGCCAATAGGGACTTTCC
ATTGACGTCAATGGGTGGAGTATTTACGGTAAACTGCCCACTTGGCAGTACATCAAGTGTATCATATGCC
AAGTACGCCCCCTATTGACGTCAATGACGGTAAATGGCCCGCCTGGCATTATGCCCAGTACATGACCTTA
TGGGACTTTCCTACTTGGCAGTACATCTACGTATTAGTCATCGCTATTACCATGGTGATGCGGTTTTGGC
AGTACATCAATGGGCGTGGATAGCGGTTTGACTCACGGGGATTTCCAAGTCTCCACCCCATTGACGTCAA
TGGGAGTTTGTTTTGGCACCAAAATCAACGGGACTTTCCAAAATGTCGTAACAACTCCGCCCCATTGACG
CAAATGGGCGGTAGGCGTGTACGGTGGGAGGTCTATATAAGCAGAGCTCTCTGGCTAACTAGAGAACCCA
CTGCTTACTGGCTTATCGAAATTAATACGACTCACTATAGGGAGACCCAAGCTTGGTACCGAGCTCGGAT
CGATATCTGCGGCCTAGCTAGCGCTTAAGGCCTGTTAACCGGTATGGATGTATGCGTCCGTCTTGCCCTG
TGGCTCCTCTGGGGACTCCTCCTGCACCAGGGCCAGAGCCTCAGCCATAGTCACAGTGAGAAGGCGACAG
GAACCAGCTCGGGCGCCGGTTTAAACGACCCTAGCAAAGACTCAAAAGCTCAGGTGTCCGCTGCCGAGGC
TGGCATTACTGGAACATGGTACAATCAGCTCGGGAGCACCTTTATTGTGACTGCTGGAGCCGATGGAGCC
CTCACCGGAACATACGAATCTGCTGTGGGAAACGCCGAATCACGGTACGTCCTCACTGGCCGATACGATA
GTGCCCCTGCCACCGACGGATCTGGGACTGCCCTGGGATGGACTGTCGCTTGGAAAAACAACTACCGGAA
TGCTCATTCTGCCACAACATGGAGTGGACAGTACGTGGGAGGCGCTGAGGCTAGAATCAATACACAGTGG
CTGCTCACATCTGGCACAACCGAGGCAAATGCTTGGAAATCCACCCTGGTGGGACATGACACATTCACCA
AAGTGAAACCCTCCGCCGCTTCAATCGATGCCGCCAAAAAAGCCGGAGTCAACAACGGCAATCCTCTGGA
TGCCGTCCAGCAGCTCGGACCGAAAGATGAACTGTGAGCGGCCGCATAGATAACTGATCCAGTGTGCTGG
AATTAATTCGCTGTCTGCGAGGGCCAGCTGTTGGGGTGAGTACTCCCTCTCAAAAGCGGGCATGACTTCT
GCGCTAAGATTGTCAGTTTCCAAAAACGAGGAGGATTTGATATTCACCTGGCCCGCGGTGATGCCTTTGA
GGGTGGCCGCGTCCATCTGGTCAGAAAAGACAATCTTTTTGTTGTCAAGCTTGAGGTGTGGCAGGCTTGA
GATCTGGCCATACACTTGAGTGACAATGACATCCACTTTGCCTTTCTCTCCACAGGTGTCCACTCCCAGG
TCCAACTGCAGGTCGAGCATGCATCTAGGGCGGCCAATTCCGCCCCTCTCCCCCCCCCCCTCTCCCTCCC
CCCCCCCTAACGTTACTGGCCGAAGCCGCTTGGAATAAGGCCGGTGTGCGTTTGTCTATATGTTATTTTC
CACCATATTGCCGTCTTTTGGCAATGTGAGGGCCCGGAAACCTGGCCCTGTCTTCTTGACGAGCATTCCT
AGGGGTCTTTCCCCTCTCGCCAAAGGAATGCAAGGTCTGTTGAATGTCGTGAAGGAAGCAGTTCCTCTGG
AAGCTTCTTGAAGACAAACAACGTCTGTAGCGACCCTTTGCAGGCAGCGGAACCCCCCACCTGGCGACAG
GTGCCTCTGCGGCCAAAAGCCACGTGTATAAGATACACCTGCAAAGGCGGCACAACCCCAGTGCCACGTT
GTGAGTTGGATAGTTGTGGAAAGAGTCAAATGGCTCTCCTCAAGCGTATTCAACAAGGGGCTGAAGGATG
CCCAGAAGGTACCCCATTGTATGGGATCTGATCTGGGGCCTCGGTGCACATGCTTTACATGTGTTTAGTC
GAGGTTAAAAAAACGTCTAGGCCCCCCGAACCACGGGGACGTGGTTTTCCTTTGAAAAACACGATGATAA
GCTTGCCACAACCCGGGAGGCGCGCCATGTACAGGATGCAACTCCTGTCTTGCATTGCACTAAGTCTTGC
ACTTGTCACGAATTCCGACGAGAAGACCACTGGTTGGCGAGGTGGACACGTTGTTGAAGGACTGGCTGGG
GAACTTGAACAACTTCGTGCACGACTGGAGCATCACCCACAAGGTCAACGTGAACCACCTGCAGGTGTGA
GCAAGGGCGAGGAGCTGTTCACCGGGGTGGTGCCCATCCTGGTCGAGCTGGACGGCGACGTAAACGGCCA
CAAGTTCAGCGTGTCCGGCGAGGGCGAGGGCGATGCCACCTACGGCAAGCTGACCCTGAAGTTCATCTGC
ACCACCGGCAAGCTGCCCGTGCCCTGGCCCACCCTCGTGACCACCCTGACCTACGGCGTGCAGTGCTTCA
GCCGCTACCCCGACCACATGAAGCAGCACGACTTCTTCAAGTCCGCCATGCCCGAAGGCTACGTCCAGGA
GCGCACCATCTTCTTCAAGGACGACGGCAACTACAAGACCCGCGCCGAGGTGAAGTTCGAGGGCGACACC
CTGGTGAACCGCATCGAGCTGAAGGGCATCGACTTCAAGGAGGACGGCAACATCCTGGGGCACAAGCTGG
AGTACAACTACAACAGCCACAACGTCTATATCATGGCCGACAAGCAGAAGAACGGCATCAAGGTGAACTT
CAAGATCCGCCACAACATCGAGGACGGCAGCGTGCAGCTCGCCGACCACTACCAGCAGAACACCCCCATC
GGCGACGGCCCCGTGCTGCTGCCCGACAACCACTACCTGAGCACCCAGTCCGCCCTGAGCAAAGACCCCA
ACGAGAAGCGCGATCACATGGTCCTGCTGGAGTTCGTGACCGCCGCCGGGATCACTCTCGGCATGGACGA
GCTGTACAAGGGCCGGCCAATCATCCCAGTTGAGGAGGAGAACCCGGACTTCTGGAACCGCGAGGCAGCC
GAGGCCCTGGGTGCCGCCAAGAAGCTGCAGCCTGCACAGACAGCCGCCAAGAACCTCATCATCTTCCTGG
GCGATGGGATGGGGGTGTCTACGGTGACAGCTGCCAGGATCCTAAAAGGGCAGAAGAAGGACAAACTGGG
GCCTGAGATACCCCTGGCCATGGACCGCTTCCCATATGTGGCTCTGTCCAAGACATACAATGTAGACAAA
CATGTGCCAGACAGTGGAGCCACAGCCACGGCCTACCTGTGCGGGGTCAAGGGCAACTTCCAGACCATTG
GCTTGAGTGCAGCCGCCCGCTTTAACCAGTGCAACACGACACGCGGCAACGAGGTCATCTCCGTGATGAA
TCGGGCCAAGAAAGCAGGGAAGTCAGTGGGAGTGGTAACCACCACACGAGTGCAGCACGCCTCGCCAGCC
GGCACCTACGCCCACACGGTGAACCGCAACTGGTACTCGGACGCCGACGTGCCTGCCTCCGCCCGCCAGG
AGGGGTGCCAGGACATCGCTACGCAGCTCATCTCCAACATGGACATTGACGTGATCCTAGGTGGAGGCCG
AAAGTACATGTTTCGCATGGGAACCCCAGACCCTGAGTACCCAGATGACTACAGCCAAGGTGGGACCAGG
CTGGACGGGAAGAATCTGGTGCAGGAATGGCTGGCGAAGCGCCAGGGTGCCCGGTATGTGTGGAACCGCA
CTGAGCTCATGCAGGCTTCCCTGGACCCGTCTGTGACCCATCTCATGGGTCTCTTTGAGCCTGGAGACAT
GAAATACGAGATCCACCGAGACTCCACACTGGACCCCTCCCTGATGGAGATGACAGAGGCTGCCCTGCGC
CTGCTGAGCAGGAACCCCCGCGGCTTCTTCCTCTTCGTGGAGGGTGGTCGCATCGACCATGGTCATCATG
AAAGCAGGGCTTACCGGGCACTGACTGAGACGATCATGTTCGACGACGCCATTGAGAGGGCGGGCCAGCT
CACCAGCGAGGAGGACACGCTGAGCCTCGTCACTGCCGACCACTCCCACGTCTTCTCCTTCGGAGGCTAC
CCCCTGCGAGGGAGCTCCATCTTCGGGCTGGCCCCTGGCAAGGCCCGGGACAGGAAGGCCTACACGGTCC
TCCTATACGGAAACGGTCCAGGCTATGTGCTCAAGGACGGCGCCCGGCCGGATGTTACCGAGAGCGAGAG
CGGGAGCCCCGAGTATCGGCAGCAGTCAGCAGTGCCCCTGGACGAAGAGACCCACGCAGGCGAGGACGTG
GCGGTGTTCGCGCGCGGCCCGCAGGCGCACCTGGTTCACGGCGTGCAGGAGCAGACCTTCATAGCGCACG
TCATGGCCTTCGCCGCCTGCCTGGAGCCCTACACCGCCTGCGACCTGGCGCCCCCCGCCGGCACCACCGA
CGCCGCGCACCCGGGGCGGTCCGTGGTCCCCGCGTTGCTTCCTCTGCTGGCCGGGACCCTGCTGCTGCTG
GAGACGGCCACTGCTCCCTGATTAATTAACTCTAGATAACTGATCATAATCAGCCATACCACATTTGTAG
AGGTTTTACTTGCTTTAAAAAACCTCCCACACCTCCCCCTGAACCTGAAACATAAAATGAATGCAATTGT
TGTTGTTAACTTGTTTATTGCAGCTTATAATGGTTACAAATAAAGCAATAGCATCACAAATTTCACAAAT
AAAGCATTTTTTTCACTGCATTCTAGTTGTGGTTTGTCCAAACTCATCAATGTATCTTAACGCGTCGAGT
GCATTCTAGTTGTGGTTTGTCCAAACTCATCAATGTATCTTATCATGTCTGTATACCGTCGACCTCTAGC
TAGAGCTTGGCGTAATCATGGTCATAGCTGTTTCCTGTGTGAAATTGTTATCCGCTCACAATTCCACACA
ACATACGAGCCGGAAGCATAAAGTGTAAAGCCTGGGGTGCCTAATGAGTGAGCTAACTCACATTAATTGC
GTTGCGCTCACTGCCCGCTTTCCAGTCGGGAAACCTGTCGTGCCAGCTGCATTAATGAATCGGCCAACGC
GCGGGGAGAGGCGGTTTGCGTATTGGGCGCTCTTCCGCTTCCTCGCTCACTGACTCGCTGCGCTCGGTCG
TTCGGCTGCGGCGAGCGGTATCAGCTCACTCAAAGGCGGTAATACGGTTATCCACAGAATCAGGGGATAA
CGCAGGAAAGAACATGTGAGCAAAAGGCCAGCAAAAGGCCAGGAACCGTAAAAAGGCCGCGTTGCTGGCG
TTTTTCCATAGGCTCCGCCCCCCTGACGAGCATCACAAAAATCGACGCTCAAGTCAGAGGTGGCGAAACC
CGACAGGACTATAAAGATACCAGGCGTTTCCCCCTGGAAGCTCCCTCGTGCGCTCTCCTGTTCCGACCCT
GCCGCTTACCGGATACCTGTCCGCCTTTCTCCCTTCGGGAAGCGTGGCGCTTTCTCATAGCTCACGCTGT
AGGTATCTCAGTTCGGTGTAGGTCGTTCGCTCCAAGCTGGGCTGTGTGCACGAACCCCCCGTTCAGCCCG
ACCGCTGCGCCTTATCCGGTAACTATCGTCTTGAGTCCAACCCGGTAAGACACGACTTATCGCCACTGGC
AGCAGCCACTGGTAACAGGATTAGCAGAGCGAGGTATGTAGGCGGTGCTACAGAGTTCTTGAAGTGGTGG
CCTAACTACGGCTACACTAGAAGAACAGTATTTGGTATCTGCGCTCTGCTGAAGCCAGTTACCTTCGGAA
AAAGAGTTGGTAGCTCTTGATCCGGCAAACAAACCACCGCTGGTAGCGGTGGTTTTTTTGTTTGCAAGCA
GCAGATTACGCGCAGAAAAAAAGGATCTCAAGAAGATCCTTTGATCTTTTCTACGGGGTCTGACGCTCAG
TGGAACGAAAACTCACGTTAAGGGATTTTGGTCATGAGATTATCAAAAAGGATCTTCACCTAGATCCTTT
TAAATTAAAAATGAAGTTTTAAATCAATCTAAAGTATATATGAGTAAACTTGGTCTGACAGTTACCAATG
CTTAATCAGTGAGGCACCTATCTCAGCGATCTGTCTATTTCGTTCATCCATAGTTGCCTGACTCCCCGTC
GTGTAGATAACTACGATACGGGAGGGCTTACCATCTGGCCCCAGTGCTGCAATGATACCGCGAGACCCAC
GCTCACCGGCTCCAGATTTATCAGCAATAAACCAGCCAGCCGGAAGGGCCGAGCGCAGAAGTGGTCCTGC
AACTTTATCCGCCTCCATCCAGTCTATTAATTGTTGCCGGGAAGCTAGAGTAAGTAGTTCGCCAGTTAAT
AGTTTGCGCAACGTTGTTGCCATTGCTACAGGCATCGTGGTGTCACGCTCGTCGTTTGGTATGGCTTCAT
TCAGCTCCGGTTCCCAACGATCAAGGCGAGTTACATGATCCCCCATGTTGTGCAAAAAAGCGGTTAGCTC
CTTCGGTCCTCCGATCGTTGTCAGAAGTAAGTTGGCCGCAGTGTTATCACTCATGGTTATGGCAGCACTG
CATAATTCTCTTACTGTCATGCCATCCGTAAGATGCTTTTCTGTGACTGGTGAGTACTCAACCAAGTCAT
TCTGAGAATAGTGTATGCGGCGACCGAGTTGCTCTTGCCCGGCGTCAATACGGGATAATACCGCGCCACA
TAGCAGAACTTTAAAAGTGCTCATCATTGGAAAACGTTCTTCGGGGCGAAAACTCTCAAGGATCTTACCG
CTGTTGAGATCCAGTTCGATGTAACCCACTCGTGCACCCAACTGATCTTCAGCATCTTTTACTTTCACCA
GCGTTTCTGGGTGAGCAAAAACAGGAAGGCAAAATGCCGCAAAAAAGGGAATAAGGGCGACACGGAAATG
TTGAATACTCATACTCTTCCTTTTTCAATATTATTGAAGCATTTATCAGGGTTATTGTCTCATGAGCGGA
TACATATTTGAATGTATTTAGAAAAATAAACAAATAGGGGTTCCGCGCACATTTCCCCGAAAAGTGCCAC
CTGACGTC
